Addgene plasmid #36398: pCAG RABV-G
Depositing lab: Connie Cepko. Depositing organization: Harvard Medical School. Publication: Anterograde or retrograde transsynaptic labeling of CNS neurons with vesicular stomatitis virus vectors. Beier KT, Saunders A, Oldenburg IA, Miyamichi K, Akhtar N, Luo L, Whelan SP, Sabatini B, Cepko CL. Proc Natl Acad Sci U S A. 2011 Sep 13;108(37):15414-9. Epub 2011 Aug 8. 10.1073/pnas.1110854108 PubMed 21825165.
Backbone
  Vector backbone: pcDNA3.1
  Backbone size w/o insert (bp): 5000
  Total vector size (bp): 6500
Growth in bacteria
  Bacterial resistance: Ampicillin, 100 μg/mL
  Growth temperature: 37°C
  Growth strain: DH5alpha
  Copy number: High Copy
Gene/Insert
  Gene/Insert name: rabies virus glycoprotein
  Insert size (bp): 1575
  GenBank ID: EU126641.1
  Promoter: CAGGs
  Cloning method: Unknown
  Sequencing primers: 5′ atggttcctcaggttctttt
Terms and licenses: Academic/Nonprofit Terms; Industry Terms: Not Available to Industry
How to cite: pCAG RABV-G was a gift from Connie Cepko (Addgene plasmid # 36398 ; http://n2t.net/addgene:36398 ; RRID:Addgene_36398)
