[The description below was written by a language model from this plasmid's Addgene catalogue record.]
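Description:
pCAG RABV-G is a mammalian expression plasmid built on a pcDNA3.1 backbone, carrying the rabies virus glycoprotein (RABV-G) coding sequence under control of the CAGGs promoter. The record lists a backbone of about 5 kb, an insert of 1,575 bp and a total size of roughly 6.5 kb. It is maintained in E. coli as a high-copy plasmid under ampicillin selection. No feature table accompanies the entry, so other elements that may be present on the backbone, such as the polyadenylation signal, any mammalian selection cassette or additional origins, are not documented here. The cloning method is recorded as unknown, and no epitope tags or fusion partners are listed for the insert.

The CAGGs promoter is a strong composite element, combining a cytomegalovirus enhancer with the chicken beta-actin promoter, that drives high constitutive expression in a wide range of mammalian cells, including neurons. The rabies glycoprotein is the viral envelope protein responsible for receptor binding and membrane fusion, and it directs retrograde uptake and spread between synaptically connected neurons. Supplying it from a plasmid allows it to be provided in trans, either to pseudotype or complement envelope-deleted viral vectors during production or to enable spread from defined starter cells. The associated publication concerns anterograde or retrograde transsynaptic labeling of central nervous system neurons with vesicular stomatitis virus vectors. This suggests the plasmid serves as a source of RABV-G for neuronal circuit tracing with such vectors, although the record does not spell out the exact experimental role.
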