>Addgene plasmid #36398 | pCAG RABV-G | addgene partial sequence | sequence record 50786 | pCAG-F 5'-GCAACGTGCTGGTTATTGTG-3'
CCTCAGGTTCTTTTGTTTGTACTCCTTCTGGGGTTTTCGTTGTGTTTCGGGAAGTTCCCCATTTACACGA
TACCAGACAAACTTGGTCCCTGGAGCCCTATTGACATACACCATCTCCGCTGTCCAAATAACCTGGTTGT
GGAGGATGAAGGATGTACCAACCTGTCCGGGTTCTCCTATATGGAACTCAAAGTGGGATACATCTCAGCC
ATCAAAGTGAACGGGTTCACTTGCACAGGTGTTGTGACAGAGGCAGAGACCTACACCAACTTTGTTGGTT
ATGTCACAACCACATTCAAGAGAAAGCATTTCCGCCCCACCCCAGACGCATGTAGAGCCGCGTATAACTG
GAAGATGGCCGGTGACCCCAGATATGAAGAGTCCCTACAAAATCCATACCCCGACTACCACTGGCTTCGA
ACTGTAAGAACCACCAAAGAGTCCCTCATTATCATATCCCCAAGTGTGACAGATTTGGACCCATATGACA
AATCCCTTCACTCAAGGGTCTTCCCTGGCGGAAAGTGCTCAGGAATAACGGTGTCCTCTACCTACTGCTC
AACTAACCATGATTACACCATTTGGATGCCCGAGGATCCGAGACCAGGGACACCTTGTGACATTTTTACC
AATAGCAGAGGGAAGAGAGCATCCAACGGGAACAAGACTTGCGGCTTTGTGGATGAAAGAGGCCTGTATA
AGTCTCTAAAAGGAGCATGCAGGCTCAAGTTATGTGGAGT
